>Addgene plasmid #214667 | pAAV_MLP-BC0252-luc2 | addgene full sequence | sequence record 426608 | Addgene NGS Result
TAGCTGCGCGCTCGCTCGCTCACTGAGGCCGCCCGGGCAAAGCCCGGGCGTCGGGCGACCTTTGGTCGCC
CGGCCTCAGTGAGCGAGCGAGCGCGCAGAGAGGGAGTGGCCAACTCCATCACTAGGGGTTCCTTGTAGTT
AATGATTAACCCGCCATGCTACTTATCTACGTAGCCATGCTCTAGGTACCTTCTTCAAGGACGACGGCAA
CTACAAGACCCGCGCCGAGGTGAAGTTCGAGGGCGACACCCTGGTGAACCGCATCGAGCTGAAGGGCATC
GACTTCAAGGAGGACGGCAACATCCTGGGGCACAAGCTGGAGTACAACTACAACAGCCACAACGTCCATA
TCATGGCCGACAAGCAGAAGAACGGCATCAAGGTGAACTTCAAGATCCGCCACAACATCGAGGACGGCAG
CGTGCAGCTCGCCGACCACTCATATGTACTCGAGTTGTCGACGGTATCGATAAGCTTGATATCACAAGTT
TGTACAAAAAAGCAGGCTATGGTGAGCAAGGGCGAGGAGCTGTTCACCGGGGTGGTGCCCATCCTGGTCG
AGCTGGACGGCGACGTAAACGGCCACAAGTTCAGCGTGTCCGGCGAGGGCGAGGGCGATGCCACCTACGG
CAAGCTGACCCTGAAGTTCATCTGCACCACCGGCAAGCTGCCCGTGCCCTGGCCCACCCTCGTGACCACC
CTGACCTACAACTTTTCTATACAAAGTTGGCAAGTGCAGGTGCCAGAACATTTCTCTGGCCTAACTGGAA
GACGCTAGCGGGGGGCTATAAAAGGGGGTGGGGGCGTTCGTCCTCACTCTAGATCTGCGATCTAAGTAAG
CTTGGCAATCCGGTACTGTTGGTAAAGCCCAACTTTGTATAATAAAGTTGAGCTAGTTGCTAAGTCTGCC
GAGTAGAATTAACCCTCACTAAAGGGTAGGTGACACTATAATCCAAACTTTATCAACATTCAGCGACTAC
ATACATCAAAAATCAATCCCTATAGTGAGTCGTATTAGTAGACGCGAGTCAATGCATGTACGACAGCTTT
CTTGTACAAAGTGGTGATATCGAATTCCTGCAGCCCGGGGGATCCGCCCGGGCTAGAGCGGCCGCCACCG
CGGTGGAGCTCGCGACTAGTGACGCCACCATGGAAGATGCCAAAAACATTAAGAAGGGCCCAGCGCCATT
CTACCCACTCGAAGACGGGACCGCCGGCGAGCAGCTGCACAAAGCCATGAAGCGCTACGCCCTGGTGCCT
GGCACCATCGCCTTTACCGACGCACATATCGAGGTGGACATTACCTACGCCGAGTACTTCGAGATGAGCG
TTCGGCTGGCAGAAGCTATGAAGCGCTATGGGCTGAATACAAACCATCGGATCGTGGTGTGCAGCGAGAA
TAGCTTGCAGTTCTTCATGCCCGTGTTGGGTGCCCTGTTCATCGGTGTGGCTGTGGCCCCAGCTAACGAC
ATCTACAACGAGCGCGAGCTGCTGAACAGCATGGGCATCAGCCAGCCCACCGTCGTATTCGTGAGCAAGA
AAGGGCTGCAAAAGATCCTCAACGTGCAAAAGAAGCTACCGATCATACAAAAGATCATCATCATGGATAG
CAAGACCGACTACCAGGGCTTCCAAAGCATGTACACCTTCGTGACTTCCCATTTGCCACCCGGCTTCAAC
GAGTACGACTTCGTGCCCGAGAGCTTCGACCGGGACAAAACCATCGCCCTGATCATGAACAGTAGTGGCA
GTACCGGATTGCCCAAGGGCGTAGCCCTACCGCACCGCACCGCTTGTGTCCGATTCAGTCATGCCCGCGA
CCCCATCTTCGGCAACCAGATCATCCCCGACACCGCTATCCTCAGCGTGGTGCCATTTCACCACGGCTTC
GGCATGTTCACCACGCTGGGCTACTTGATCTGCGGCTTTCGGGTCGTGCTCATGTACCGCTTCGAGGAGG
AGCTATTCTTGCGCAGCTTGCAAGACTATAAGATTCAATCTGCCCTGCTGGTGCCCACACTATTTAGCTT
CTTCGCTAAGAGCACTCTCATCGACAAGTACGACCTAAGCAACTTGCACGAGATCGCCAGCGGCGGGGCG
CCGCTCAGCAAGGAGGTAGGTGAGGCCGTGGCCAAACGCTTCCACCTACCAGGCATCCGCCAGGGCTACG
GCCTGACAGAAACAACCAGCGCCATTCTGATCACCCCCGAAGGGGACGACAAGCCTGGCGCAGTAGGCAA
GGTGGTGCCCTTCTTCGAGGCTAAGGTGGTGGACTTGGACACCGGTAAGACACTGGGTGTGAACCAGCGC
GGCGAGCTGTGCGTCCGTGGCCCCATGATCATGAGCGGCTACGTTAACAACCCCGAGGCTACAAACGCTC
TCATCGACAAGGACGGCTGGCTGCACAGCGGCGACATCGCCTACTGGGACGAGGACGAGCACTTCTTCAT
CGTGGACCGGCTGAAGAGCCTGATCAAATACAAGGGCTACCAGGTAGCCCCAGCCGAACTGGAGAGCATC
CTGCTGCAACACCCCAACATCTTCGACGCCGGGGTCGCCGGCCTGCCCGACGACGATGCCGGCGAGCTGC
CCGCCGCAGTCGTCGTGCTGGAACACGGTAAAACCATAACCGAGAAGGAGATCGTGGACTATGTGGCCAG
CCAGGCTACAACCGCCAAGAAGCTGCGCGGTGGTGTTGTGTTCGTGGACGAGGTGCCTAAAGGACTGACC
GGCAAGTTGGACGCCCGCAAGATCCGCGAGATTCTCATTAAGGCCAAGAAGGGCGGCAAGATCGCCGTGT
AATTCGAATTCGATATCAAGCTTATCGATAATCAACCTCTGGATTACAAAATTTGTGAAAGATTGACTGG
TATTCTTAACTATGTTGCTCCTTTTACGCTATGTGGATACGCTGCTTTAATGCCTTTGTATCATGCTATT
GCTTCCCGTATGGCTTTCATTTTCTCCTCCTTGTATAAATCCTGGTTGCTGTCTCTTTATGAGGAGTTGT
GGCCCGTTGTCAGGCAACGTGGCGTGGTGTGCACTGTGTTTGCTGACGCAACCCCCACTGGTTGGGGCAT
TGCCACCACCTGTCAGCTCCTTTCCGGGACTTTCGCTTTCCCCCTCCCTATTGCCACGGCGGAACTCATC
GCCGCCTGCCTTGCCCGCTGCTGGACAGGGGCTCGGCTGTTGGGCACTGACAATTCCGTGGTGTTGTCGG
GGAAATCATCGTCCTTTCCTTGGCTGCTCGCCTGTGTTGCCACCTGGATTCTGCGCGGGACGTCCTTCTG
CTACGTCCCTTCGGCCCTCAATCCAGCGGACCTTCCTTCCCGCGGCCTGCTGCCGGCTCTGCGGCCTCTT
CCGCGTCTTCGCCTTCGCCCTCAGACGAGTCGGATCTCCCTTTGGGCCGCCTCCCCGCATCGATACCGTC
GACTCGCTGATCAGCCTCGACTGTGCCTTCTAGTTGCCAGCCATCTGTTGTTTGCCCCTCCCCCGTGCCT
TCCTTGACCCTGGAAGGTGCCACTCCCACTGTCCTTTCCTAATAAAATGAGGAAATTGCATCGCATTGTC
TGAGTAGGTGTCATTCTATTCTGGGGGGTGGGGTGGGGCAGGACAGCAAGGGGGAGGATTGGGAAGACAA
TAGCAGGCATGCTGGGGATGCGGTGGGCTCTATGGCTTCTGAGGCGGAAAGAACCAGCTGGGGCTCGACT
AGAGCATGGCTACGTAGATAAGTAGCATGGCGGGTTAATCATTAACTACAAGGAACCCCTAGTGATGGAG
TTGGCCACTCCCTCTCTGCGCGCTCGCTCGCTCACTGAGGCCGGGCGACCAAAGGTCGCCCGACGCCCGG
GCGGCCTCAGTGAGCGAGCGAGCGCGCAGAGCTTTTTGCAAAAGCCTAGGCCTCCAAAAAAGCCTCCTCA
CTACTTCTGGAATAGCTCAGAGGCCGAGGCGGCCTCGGCCTCTGCATAAATAAAAAAAATTAGTCAGCCA
TGGGGCGGAGAATGGGCGGAACTGGGCGGAGTTAGGGGCGGGATGGGCGGAGTTAGGGGCGGGACTATGG
TTGCTGACTAATTGAGATGCATGCTTTGCATACTTCTGCCTGCTGGGGAGCCTGGGGACTTTCCACACCT
GGTTGCTGACTAATTGAGATGCATGCTTTGCATACTTCTGCCTGCTGGGGAGCCTGGGGACTTTCCACAC
CCTAACTGACACACATTCCACAGCTGCATTAATGAATCGGCCAACGCGCGGGGAGAGGCGGTTTGCGTAT
TGGGCGCTCTTCCGCTTCCTCGCTCACTGACTCGCTGCGCTCGGTCGTTCGGCTGCGGCGAGCGGTATCA
GCTCACTCAAAGGCGGTAATACGGTTATCCACAGAATCAGGGGATAACGCAGGAAAGAACATGTGAGCAA
AAGGCCAGCAAAAGGCCAGGAACCGTAAAAAGGCCGCGTTGCTGGCGTTTTTCCATAGGCTCCGCCCCCC
TGACGAGCATCACAAAAATCGACGCTCAAGTCAGAGGTGGCGAAACCCGACAGGACTATAAAGATACCAG
GCGTTTCCCCCTGGAAGCTCCCTCGTGCGCTCTCCTGTTCCGACCCTGCCGCTTACCGGATACCTGTCCG
CCTTTCTCCCTTCGGGAAGCGTGGCGCTTTCTCATAGCTCACGCTGTAGGTATCTCAGTTCGGTGTAGGT
CGTTCGCTCCAAGCTGGGCTGTGTGCACGAACCCCCCGTTCAGCCCGACCGCTGCGCCTTATCCGGTAAC
TATCGTCTTGAGTCCAACCCGGTAAGACACGACTTATCGCCACTGGCAGCAGCCACTGGTAACAGGATTA
GCAGAGCGAGGTATGTAGGCGGTGCTACAGAGTTCTTGAAGTGGTGGCCTAACTACGGCTACACTAGAAG
AACAGTATTTGGTATCTGCGCTCTGCTGAAGCCAGTTACCTTCGGAAAAAGAGTTGGTAGCTCTTGATCC
GGCAAACAAACCACCGCTGGTAGCGGTGGTTTTTTTGTTTGCAAGCAGCAGATTACGCGCAGAAAAAAAG
GATCTCAAGAAGATCCTTTGATCTTTTCTACGGGGTCTGACGCTCAGTGGAACGAAAACTCACGTTAAGG
GATTTTGGTCATGAGATTATCAAAAAGGATCTTCACCTAGATCCTTTTAAATTAAAAATGAAGTTTTAAA
TCAATCTAAAGTATATATGAGTAAACTTGGTCTGACAGTTACCAATGCTTAATCAGTGAGGCACCTATCT
CAGCGATCTGTCTATTTCGTTCATCCATAGTTGCCTGACTCCCCGTCGTGTAGATAACTACGATACGGGA
GGGCTTACCATCTGGCCCCAGTGCTGCAATGATACCGCGAGACCCACGCTCACCGGCTCCAGATTTATCA
GCAATAAACCAGCCAGCCGGAAGGGCCGAGCGCAGAAGTGGTCCTGCAACTTTATCCGCCTCCATCCAGT
CTATTAATTGTTGCCGGGAAGCTAGAGTAAGTAGTTCGCCAGTTAATAGTTTGCGCAACGTTGTTGCCAT
TGCTACAGGCATCGTGGTGTCACGCTCGTCGTTTGGTATGGCTTCATTCAGCTCCGGTTCCCAACGATCA
AGGCGAGTTACATGATCCCCCATGTTGTGCAAAAAAGCGGTTAGCTCCTTCGGTCCTCCGATCGTTGTCA
GAAGTAAGTTGGCCGCAGTGTTATCACTCATGGTTATGGCAGCACTGCATAATTCTCTTACTGTCATGCC
ATCCGTAAGATGCTTTTCTGTGACTGGTGAGTACTCAACCAAGTCATTCTGAGAATAGTGTATGCGGCGA
CCGAGTTGCTCTTGCCCGGCGTCAATACGGGATAATACCGCGCCACATAGCAGAACTTTAAAAGTGCTCA
TCATTGGAAAACGTTCTTCGGGGCGAAAACTCTCAAGGATCTTACCGCTGTTGAGATCCAGTTCGATGTA
ACCCACTCGTGCACCCAACTGATCTTCAGCATCTTTTACTTTCACCAGCGTTTCTGGGTGAGCAAAAACA
GGAAGGCAAAATGCCGCAAAAAAGGGAATAAGGGCGACACGGAAATGTTGAATACTCATACTCTTCCTTT
TTCAATATTATTGAAGCATTTATCAGGGTTATTGTCTCATGAGCGGATACATATTTGAATGTATTTAGAA
AAATAAACAAATAGGGGTTCCGCGCACATTTCCCCGAAAAGTGCCACCTGACGTCTAAGAAACCATTATT
ATCATGACATTAACCTATAAAAATAGGCGTATCACGAGGCCCTTTCGTCTCGCGCGTTTCGGTGATGACG
GTGAAAACCTCTGACACATGCAGCTCCCGGAGACGGTCACAGCTTGTCTGTAAGCGGATGCCGGGAGCAG
ACAAGCCCGTCAGGGCGCGTCAGCGGGTGTTGGCGGGTGTCGGGGCTGGCTTAACTATGCGGCATCAGAG
CAGATTGTACTGAGAGTGCACCATTCGACGCTCTCCCTTATGCGACTCCTGCATTAGGAAGCAGCCCAGT
AGTAGGTTGAGGCCGTTGAGCACCGCCGCCGCAAGGAATGGTGCATGCAAGGAGATGGCGCCCAACAGTC
CCCCGGCCACGGGGCCTGCCACCATACCCACGCCGAAACAAGCGCTCATGAGCCCGAAGTGGCGAGCCCG
ATCTTCCCCATCGGTGATGTCGGCGATATAGGCGCCAGCAACCGCACCTGTGGCGCCGGTGATGCCGGCC
ACGATGCGTCCGGCGTAGAGGATCTGGCTAGCGATGACCCTGCTGATTGGTTCGCTGACCATTTCCGGGT
GCGGGACGGCGTTACCAGAAACTCAGAAGGTTCGTCCAACCAAACCGACTCTGACGGCAGTTTACGAGAG
AGATGATAGGGTCTGCTTCAGTAAGCCAGATGCTACACAATTAGGCTTGTACATATTGTCGTTAGAACGC
GGCTACAATTAATACATAACCTTATGTATCATACACATACGATTTAGGTGACACTATAGAATACACGGAA
TTAATTC
Features (pLannotate 1.2.2; 27 found; start..end, strand, type, name):
      2..133     -  repeat_region  AAV2 ITR (fragment): inverted terminal repeat of adeno-associated virus serotype 2 inverted
    191..439     +  CDS            (3-F)Tyr-EGFP (fragment): (3-F)Tyr-EGFP is a basic (constitutively fluorescent) green fluorescent protein published in 2004, derived from Aequorea victoria.
    457..483     -  misc_feature   MCS (fragment): pBluescript multiple cloning site
    484..508     +  protein_bind   attB1: mutant version of attB; recombination site for the Gateway® BP reaction BP Clonase™
    509..709     +  CDS            EGFP (fragment): EGFP is a basic (constitutively fluorescent) green fluorescent protein published in 1996, derived from Aequorea victoria. It is reported to be a rapidly-maturing weak dimer with moderate acid sensitivity.
    709..729     -  protein_bind   attB4: mutant version of attB; core recombination site for the Gateway® BP reaction BP Clonase™
    730..757     +  misc_feature   pause site (fragment): RNA polymerase II transcriptional pause signal from the human α2 globin gene
    870..890     +  protein_bind   attB3: mutant version of attB; core recombination site for the Gateway® BP reaction BP Clonase™
    917..935     +  promoter       T3 promoter: promoter for bacteriophage T3 RNA polymerase
    999..1017    -  promoter       T7 promoter: promoter for bacteriophage T7 RNA polymerase
   1044..1064    -  protein_bind   attB2: mutant version of attB; core recombination site for the Gateway® BP reaction BP Clonase™
   1150..2802    +  CDS            luciferase: firefly luciferase synthetic luc2 version of the luciferase gene
   2806..2830    +  misc_feature   MCS (fragment): pBluescript multiple cloning site
   2830..3418    +  misc_feature   WPRE: woodchuck hepatitis virus posttranscriptional regulatory element
   3451..3675    +  polyA_signal   bGH poly(A) signal: bovine growth hormone polyadenylation signal
   3679..3700    +  promoter       SV40 promoter (fragment): SV40 enhancer and early promoter
   3761..3852    +  repeat_region  AAV2 ITR (fragment): inverted terminal repeat of adeno-associated virus serotype 2 inverted
   3852..3881    -  repeat_region  AAV2 ITR (fragment): inverted terminal repeat of adeno-associated virus serotype 2 inverted
   3885..4214    -  promoter       SV40 promoter: SV40 enhancer and early promoter
   4221..4277    -  CDS            lacI (fragment): lac repressor; lacI; The lac repressor binds to the lac operator to inhibit transcription in E. coli. This inhibition can be relieved by adding lactose or isopropyl-β-D-thiogalactopyranoside (IPTG).
   4460..5048    -  rep_origin     ori: high-copy-number ColE1/pMB1/pBR322/pUC origin of replication
   5219..6079    -  CDS            AmpR: β-lactamase; bla; confers resistance to ampicillin, carbenicillin, and related antibiotics
   6080..6184    -  promoter       AmpR promoter: bla
   6279..6314    +  CDS            rop (fragment): Rop protein, which maintains plasmids at low copy number; rop
   6416..6464    +  misc_feature   bom (fragment): basis of mobility region from pBR322
   6465..6744    -  CDS            TcR (fragment): tetracycline efflux protein; tet; confers resistance to tetracycline
   6972..6990    +  promoter       SP6 promoter: promoter for bacteriophage SP6 RNA polymerase
