[The description below was written by a language model from this plasmid's Addgene catalogue record and pLannotate feature annotations shown in this document.]
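Description:
pAAV_MLP-BC0252-luc2 is an AAV transfer plasmid for mammalian expression, built on a pAAV backbone. It carries a barcoded firefly luciferase reporter under the adenovirus major late promoter (MLP). It replicates in E. coli from a high-copy ColE1/pUC-type origin and is selected with ampicillin through the β-lactamase gene. The backbone also contains short remnants of pBR322-derived elements (rop, bom, a tetracycline-resistance fragment), a lacI fragment and an SV40 promoter outside the viral cassette; nothing in the record indicates that these have a function. AAV2 inverted terminal repeats, annotated as fragments, flank the payload and would allow it to be packaged into recombinant AAV particles. The plasmid could also be delivered by direct transfection.

The region between the ITRs was assembled by multisite Gateway cloning, as shown by the attB1, attB4, attB3 and attB2 sites. Upstream modules contain non-coding stretches matching EGFP fragments, probably serving as spacer sequence, and part of a human α2-globin RNA polymerase II pause site that would limit read-through from upstream. The MLP itself is not annotated in the feature table; it presumably lies in the unannotated stretch between the attB4 and attB3 sites. The segment between attB3 and attB2 is bounded by T3 and T7 promoter sequences, an arrangement consistent with primer sites bracketing the unique barcode 0252, though the barcode is also not annotated. Downstream lie the synthetic luc2 coding sequence, a WPRE to enhance transcript stability and expression, and the bovine growth hormone polyadenylation signal.

According to the record, the construct serves as an internal control in a barcoded assay. It is associated with the ERBBprofiler method for characterising ERBB receptor antagonists, where the MLP-driven barcode would presumably provide a reference signal alongside pathway-responsive barcoded reporters.
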