Addgene plasmid #214667: pAAV_MLP-BC0252-luc2
Purpose: barcoded assay, internal control
Depositing lab: Michael Wehr. Depositing organization: Systasy Bioscience GmbH. Publication: Protocol for identifying properties of ERBB receptor antagonists using the barcoded ERBBprofiler assay. Popovic L, Rossner MJ, Wehr MC. STAR Protoc. 2024 Apr 16;5(2):102987. doi: 10.1016/j.xpro.2024.102987. PubMed 38635397.
Backbone
  Vector backbone: pAAV
  Vector type: Mammalian Expression, AAV
Growth in bacteria
  Bacterial resistance: Ampicillin, 100 μg/mL
  Growth temperature: 37°C
  Growth strain: NEB Stable
  Copy number: High Copy
Gene/Insert
  Gene/Insert name: Adenovirus major late promoter (MLP) with barcode 0252
  Species: Synthetic
  Cloning method: Gateway Cloning
Terms and licenses: Academic/Nonprofit Terms; Industry Terms: Not Available to Industry
How to cite: pAAV_MLP-BC0252-luc2 was a gift from Michael Wehr (Addgene plasmid # 214667 ; http://n2t.net/addgene:214667 ; RRID:Addgene_214667)
